>Addgene plasmid #110137 | pCZ829 | addgene full sequence | sequence record 211045 | Addgene NGS Result
CAGTAATCAATTATTTTTCGCTCCCCCCTCCTCGCAAGTCGGCGATTTCTTTGAAGTTTTGTCAAAAGAA
GAGACAAGGACTTGATAGATACGCTCATCAGAGTGAGATTCATTGCAAATAGTGTGTAAATCGTGGAGAG
ACGAGAGAAAAGGTGTGAGAAGCTTAGAAGATAAAGAATAGGAAGAAGAACATATCTCATTTCCTATTTT
CTCTAATTTTTCGTTCATTTTTCTAGACATTACCCATTTGATGGTTTTTCAATATGGTTATCAGGGTACT
CATTTTGGTAGTTTTCAAAGCAATTTGGAGTTTTTTTTTAAATTGTCAACTACAAAAACGCAGCTTAAAG
GTCCAAATATCATAGTATAAAAATTCTTTAAAAAATTCCAAATTTTATATGATTTTTTGAAAATTGGAAG
AATGTTAGTTTTTGCCATTTTTTTGGAAGTTTTTCTCCGGATTTTATGGTACTTATATTTCAAATATAAA
TTTTTGTAGGAATTCGAGTATGCGAGAGAGCTATAGTTTACTAAAAAAAAGTGGCAAAAACTCAGTAATT
GCCACTTTTTTCAAAAATGTTTTGAAAAATTTTACTATGATATTTGGCCATTTTGGCACCATATGTACGT
TACTTTTTACGAAACACTCTAATTTTTGAAATTTGAGTTTCATGTTTAATCTTTTGTATAAAATTTTTAT
GGTCCTTTTGTGACAGGATAAAAAATTGCAAAAAAATAGAAAACTTTGTTTCGTGAAAACACCTAGTTTA
AAAATTGTGGGCCACTTAGCGATTCTAGTCAAAAATCAGACAAATGTCAGCTGCCGTAACTTTTTCCGGA
TCAGGGTTATCAAATTTTAATTTTAATTGTAAATGTAGAAAAATGATCGGCAACATTTTGCTAATTGAAA
ATATTTTGAAAATTGCTATAGTACATATTAATCTAGTATTAATATAGTATTAATGTTATAATATCAGTTA
TGTGTTTGAATAACTCAAGCGTAAGTTTCCGTAAAATATCTTTAAATTTTGGTAATTTTTTACGGTTTGG
TATAAATTTTTGCATTTTTTGATTTTCTACACTTTTTTTCGATTTCGCATTTTCCGAATTTCTCTGAAAT
AAATCGAACAATCGGAAAATTTTCGAGGGCACCCTTAGCCATGCAGCTCAGGAATTTGACTTTATGTTCC
CATTCAAATTTTTTTAAAATTAAATAAAATGCTAATTGTAAGATAAATTACAAAAATTATTAAATCTCAT
CATCCTTATGATGATAGTGCAGTGCATGAATATATTTTTCCAAATAGGATATGATTCGTCGAGTAGCTTC
ACGTAATCCGTTTTCTTCAATCACCATTTCGAACTGCAATTTTTTTTTTGGATTTTTGTAACAATATTGT
CATAAATTGTGATTTTGATATTTTGCGTAGAGCATCAGAACCTTTCTGCTTTGAATTTTAATGGGATTAA
AAATTATAAAAAACTTGCACCCTAATTAAAGCGCGATACCTGGTGACCCATGGTCATAGCTGTTTCCTGT
GTGAAATTGTTATCCGCTCACAATTCCACACAACATACGAGCCGGAAGCATAAAGTGTAAAGCCTGGGGT
GCCTAATGAGTGAGCTAACTCACATTACATGTGAGCAAAAGGCCAGCAAAAGGCCAGGAACCGTAAAAAG
GCCGCGTTGCTGGCGTTTTTCCATAGGCTCCGCCCCCCTGACGAGCATCACAAAAATCGACGCTCAAGTC
AGAGGTGGCGAAACCCGACAGGACTATAAAGATACCAGGCGTTTCCCCCTGGAAGCTCCCTCGTGCGCTC
TCCTGTTCCGACCCTGCCGCTTACCGGATACCTGTCCGCCTTTCTCCCTTCGGGAAGCGTGGCGCTTTCT
CATAGCTCACGCTGTAGGTATCTCAGTTCGGTGTAGGTCGTTCGCTCCAAGCTGGGCTGTGTGCACGAAC
CCCCCGTTCAGCCCGACCGCTGCGCCTTATCCGGTAACTATCGTCTTGAGTCCAACCCGGTAAGACACGA
CTTATCGCCACTGGCAGCAGCCACTGGTAACAGGATTAGCAGAGCGAGGTATGTAGGCGGTGCTACAGAG
TTCTTGAAGTGGTGGCCTAACTACGGCTACACTAGAAGAACAGTATTTGGTATCTGCGCTCTGCTGAAGC
CAGTTACCTTCGGAAAAAGAGTTGGTAGCTCTTGATCCGGCAAACAAACCACCGCTGGTAGCGGTGGTTT
TTTTGTTTGCAAGCAGCAGATTACGCGCAGAAAAAAAGGATCTCAAGAAGATCCTTTGATCTTTTCTACG
GGGTCTGACGCTCAGTGGAACGAAAACTCACGTTAAGGGATTTTGGTCATGAGATTATCAAAAAGGATCT
TCACCTAGATCCTTT
[125 nt withheld, positions 2396-2520]
C
[137 nt withheld, positions 2522-2658]
CCTTTGACGTTGGAGTCCACGTTCTTT
[37 nt withheld, positions 2686-2722]
ACCCTATCTCGGGCTATTCTTTTGATTTATAAGGGATTTTGCCGATTTCGGCCTATTGGTTAAAAAATGA
GCTGATTTAACAAAAATTTAACGCGAATTTTAACAAAAT
[37 nt withheld, positions 2832-2868]
T
[38 nt withheld, positions 2870-2907]
AATCAATCTAAAGTATATATGAGTAAACTTGGTCTGACAGTTACCAATGCTTAATCAGTGAGGCACCTAT
CTCAGCGATCTGTCTATTTCGTTCATCCATAGTTGCCTGACTCCCCGTCGTGTAGATAACTACGATACGG
GAGGGCTTACCATCTGGCCCCAGTGCTGCAATGATACCGCGAGACCCACGCTCACCGGCTCCAGATTTAT
CAGCAATAAACCAGCCAGCCGGAAGGGCCGAGCGCAGAAGTGGTCCTGCAACTTTATCCGCCTCCATCCA
GTCTATTAATTGTTGCCGGGAAGCTAGAGTAAGTAGTTCGCCAGTTAATAGTTTGCGCAACGTTGTTGCC
ATTGCTACAGGCATCGTGGTGTCACGCTCGTCGTTTGGTATGGCTTCATTCAGCTCCGGTTCCCAACGAT
CAAGGCGAGTTACATGATCCCCCATGTTGTGCAAAAAAGCGGTTAGCTCCTTCGGTCCTCCGATCGTTGT
CAGAAGTAAGTTGGCCGCAGTGTTATCACTCATGGTTATGGCAGCACTGCATAATTCTCTTACTGTCATG
CCATCCGTAAGATGCTTTTCTGTGACTGGTGAGTACTCAACCAAGTCATTCTGAGAATAGTGTATGCGGC
GACCGAGTTGCTCTTGCCCGGCGTCAACACGGGATAATACCGCGCCACATAGCAGAACTTTAAAAGTGCT
CATCATTGGGAAACGTTCTTCGGGGCGAAAACTCTCAAGGATCTTACCGCTGTTGAGATCCAGTTCGATG
TAACCCACTCGTGCACCCAACTGATCTTCAGCATCTTTTACTTTCACCAGCGTTTCTGGGTGAGCAAAAA
CAGGAAGGCAAAATGCCGCAAAAAAGGGAATAAGGGCGACACGGAAATGTTGAATACTCATACTCTTCCT
TTTTCAATATTATTGAAGCATTTATCAGGGTTATTGTCTCATGAGCGGATACATATTTGAATGTATTTAG
AAAAATAAACAAATAGGGGTTCCGCGCACATTTCCCCGAAAAGTGCCACCTGACGTAGTTAACAAAAAAA
AGCCCGCCGAAGCGGGCTTTATTACCAAGCGAAGCGCCATTCGCCATTCAGGCTGCGCAACTGTTGGGAA
GGGCGATCGGTGCGGGCCTCTTCGCTATTACGCCAGCTGGCGAAAGGGGGATGTGCTGCAAGGCGATTAA
GTTGGGTAACGCCAGGGTTTTCCCAGTCACGACGTTGTAAAACGACGGCCAGTTGATCAGTCATCCAAGT
GGGGATCAGGAAGAAGTTGATAAAGTGATTCAAAAACTCGAGGAGCTCAACACAGCGATGAACCCAATTT
TGAGAGCAACACTGACGAAGAACTATGACGCGAGGGTAGGCACTACCTTGAAGCTATCCACCTGCCTGCC
TGCCGCCTATTTCCATGTGCAGTAGGAACGTGTGTAGGTATAGGCAGGCATTATCGCGTCTCCTTTCGAA
CTACCTAGTACCTAGTAGGTAGTTTGAAGGGAGGCGCGATAATGCCTGCCTATGTCTACACATGTGCCTA
CTGCGCATGGAAATAGGCGGTAGTCAGGCAGGTAGATAGCCTCATAAAATTCAATACTTCCTTTTCAGAA
AGAATGCTGGAATGTATTCAAAGAGGAGTCACTCTTCCCATTGCTCAGAGAATATGAAGAGTTGCTCGGC
GAGCAAAAGTTCATGATTGGAGATCGATATTCATGGGCTGACATCGCTGTCGTCGAGTTTCTAACTCGGT
GTCAGCAGTGCTACGATAGCTTCTATCTGGCTCATTTCGAGAGGCTCCGAACTTTTTGCCAGACTTTTGA
GTCTCTTCCGCACATTCGTCCCTACATTCAGGGACGTGTTGATTCATTTATCTAATTTTTTAAAATGGAT
ATTTTTCGTTTTTTATTTGTTTGTTTTGCTGATAATTCAATAAAGTTACGCAACGAATTTTAGACATTTA
TGAAAACCGAAAATCGACAAAAATATTTTAAGAAAAATAGCAGCAAAATTCAATATTTTATCAAATTTTG
TTTATGGTAATGAGAAAGAAAACATACAATATTTTTCTAAGAAGAAGAAAAATGACCAGAATTTTAAGAT
TTTTCTCGAATATACGAAAAATTGATAAACTAAAATTTTCGATTTTTCCATTTATTTTGAAAAAAAAACT
CTTGACGGTTTTCACCATGCGAAGAGGTGAGAAATATTCTGAAAGTTATGCATTTTGAAAAAATTGCAAA
AAAATACGTTAAAATTTTTTGATCTATTGTTTTTTTTTGAAAACCGGAATTTAAAATGGAATTTTTTTTC
AAAAATTAAAATTAAAATTTAAATATTTCTAGTGTTTGGATAGTTTTTCAAAAGCTAGATTTAACCCGCG
AGATGTCGACCGCTAGTGTAGCTTACAGATGGCTGAAGACTTCGCAAAAATCTTATCTTAGAAACCCGCG
AGGTGTCGGCCGCTAAAACTTTGTAAACCTGCCAACAAAATGCTTCGCATTGTCTGAACAGATGAAACCT
TGAAACAAAACATATACAATTGAAATCCCGTAAAGTGTCGGGCGCAAGAACTGCGATTAGTTGTATAATT
GGACTAGCTCAAATTTGACCAAAATCTCATTTTTAGACCTCTAAGATGTCGGCCACTATAACTTTATTCA
ACTTGAAACTGCAAAAAAACTTATCAACTGTATAGATTCAAGTATTATGTCAAGTATTGGTTTTAGAGCT
ACAGTACACTCTGATAACAAAATCTGCAGAAATACCTCCCTGTCAATTCCCAAAATACCTCCCCTCATCT
CAATTATCCCGAAAATCGGTTAGTCATTGCCATCAGAAAATCGAATTAAAAAATAAAGATGAAATATGGT
AGCAAACTCACTTCGTCTTTGAGCCAATTTATCCAAGTCCTTGTAAAAAGTATTCGAAAATTGTTAACGG
ATAAAATGTTTATTATAATATCAAAAACAATTTGTCAGTTGACCACTTTTTGATATATTTGACAGAAACC
GGGATGAATTGGCTCAAAGTTAGGGCGCCCTTCTATTACAGGGTTTCTGATAACAAACCGGTTATTAACT
CCCAACAAGGGATGATTTCAATTCATCATGCTCAAATTGACCCAAATTAAGTTACATGACAAATTCATCG
CCCTTTTCAACTCTTCTTGGCTCATCATCTGTTATTCTGTTCCTATTCTGTCTGCACCCTATACCCCTTT
GCATACTCTCTCGTCATTCCTTTCTTGGATAGTGTCTTCTTCTCCCCAGCTCTGCTACTTCTATGACTTG
CGCCCGCTGCTTTTCCGCTCGTTCCTCTCCTCTCTGACGTCTTCTTCTGCTTCTTTTCTCCTTCCTTTTT
CCCTTCTCAATCTTCCTCTTTTTCCCATTTCTGTCAATCATTCGAAGAAGAAGAAGAAGAAGACCCTCAT
TCATTTCATTTTTTTTTCTGTCGGTGTGTGCTGCTCGGTTAAGAGTGAGCTCTCTATTCCACGTCTTCTT
CTTTTTCTTCTTCGATTCGAATCAATCACTCCACCAAAACGCATTCGTTTTTGGGATTCACCCCGCGGTT
CGCAATAGGTTTCTTTTTCAAATTATTAGCGTTATAAATAGAAAAATGGTGGAGTTTCAATAAAAATGAT
AATTTACAAAGTGTATTTTGATTACATGTACTCAAAAAGGTTGAAATTTTTCATACCAGTTTTCCGGAAA
TCCATCTGATATCATTATCGTATTTTTCTTTTTAAAAATGTTTTCAAAAAAAAACAAAATATAGCTGGTT
ATTTGGCACCCTCTAATTACCATTTTCCTGTCACACCACACTCTTTTCCTTCTTCCACTTCTTTCCGTTT
TCAGCCGCTTCCAACCAAACCGATATGAAAGCCGAGCAACAACGATCGATTCCACCCGGCTCGGCGACCT
TCCCGTCGCAGGTGAGACTCAGAAAACTAGAGAAACCGCTCAACTAACTCTTGATATCCGATTTCATTCT
TTTCTCTTTTCTTTTTGTTGAACTTTTCCATATTTCCAGATGCCACGGCCACCACCAAGCACCGAACAAG
GAATCACAACGGAATCGGAGCTTGCGAAGAAAGCTCAAATCACTCCGAACGACGTTTTAGCACTTCCGGG
AATCACTCAAGGTATCTTGCTCCCTTTGGATTTCAGTTTAAAACATAAATTTAGGATTCTTATGCTCCCC
ATCTGCGAACATCTATAACATCGAGTTCACCAAGTTCCAAATCCGTGATCTGGACACTGAGCAAGTGCTT
TTCGAGATCGCCAAACCGGAGAACGATCAGGAGAATGATGAGTCGCCACAGGAGTCGGCAAGATACGTGC
GTTATAGATTTGCTCCAAACTTTTTGAAACTCAAAACGGTCGGAGCAACTGTGGAATTCAAAGTAGGAGA
CATCCCAATCCATCATTTCCGAATGATCGAACGTCACTTCTTCAAAGATCGCCTTCTGAAGTGTTTTGAC
TTTGAATTCGGATTCTGTATTCCGAATTCACGAAACAACTGTGAACATATCTATGAGTTCCCTCAACTCT
CTCAACAACTCAGTGAGTCATTATTCTAAAAAGTACAATTCAAAAGACTAATCTCTTTTTCAGTGGACGA
CATGATCAACAATCCAAACGAGACTCGTTCTGACAGCTTCTATTTCGTCGATAACAAACTCGTCATGCAC
AACAAAGCCGACTACTCATATGATGCATAAATATTTAATACAAAAATGTTCTGGATAATTATTCTGTCGA
ATAGAAAAAAAACTCCAAATGTGATTAAATTCCAATAATTCCTGTCTAGTTTGTTCCTTCCCCTTCCCCT
TCTCATGTTCAATGCATTCCTAAGCTTTTCAGTTCCCCCCTTGTTTCTATATTTTTTCGCTGTCCTGTCA
CACTCGCTAAAAACACTAATCACACGGAAATCTGTTTTCAATAAAAACTCCAACTTTAACTCATTTTCAA
TTTCAACTGAAAGATTTTTTCATTAGAGAATGTCTAGAACTAGGCCCGGGCTACGTAATACGACTCACTT
AAGGCCTTGACTAGAGGGTACCAGAGCTCACCTAGGGCGTAATACGACTCACTATAGGGCGAATTGGGTA
CCAGCATTTGAAAATTTGCACCAATGTATTATTTAATTTTTTTTTTCGAAAATTTAACGCATTTTCTCTC
TAAAAACTCGAAATTTAGTGTGTTCTAAACAACAGTAAGCATACAATACCTTTGTTCAAAATTGACGTGC
TTTCTGAACCAATATGGTTAGTTTCAAAAATTTTTGTATTATAGGATAGAAATATTTGGAAATAAATTTT
AAAACCAAACTTATGCCTTTCTCTTTTAGTATCCCAGCTAGGTAATATTTTAGTATTTGCCCAAATCCTT
GAAGTAAGGAGTATATAATTTTTGAAAAACAATAAAACTCCAGATAATTCATAGTTTTTTCTCGAAAGAA
AATTTTTGAGATTAGTTATTGAACTTCATTTTTGAACATTATTCGTTGAAAAACACTCGCTTTGTCTTTA
TTTTCAAAAAAATTCCGATTTCCCCAACCAGAAAAAAAAACAGATAGAAGAAATTTCTCCTTAAATTTCA
TTGTCCATCTCTCTTGGAAACACATTATCTATCAAATGAAAAACGCATTTTTTTTCCTGGCAGAAAAATG
AAATTGGTTAGATTACACTGGTTAGGTTTGAAGGTGTAACTTTCGCTTTCTCAGCAACTTTCAGTATAAA
AGGAAACGGTCACCATTTAGAAAGACATCAGTTCATCAACTCGAGGCATGCCTGCAGGTCGACTCTAGAG
GATCCCCGGGATTGGCCAAAGGACCCAAAGGTATGTTTCGAATGATACTAACATAACATAGAACATTTTC
AGGAGGACCCTTGGAGGGTACAGGTAGAAAAAAAGCTTGATATCACAAGTTTGTACAAAAAAGCAGGCTC
CGAATTCGCCCTTATGTCCGTCCTGACGCCGCTGCTGCTGCGGGGCTTGACAGGCTCGGCCCGGCGGCTC
CCAGTGCCGCGCGCCAAGATCCATTCGTTGGGTTCTCATCATCATCATCATCATGGTATGGCTAGCATGA
CTGGTGGACAGCAAATGGGTCGGGATCTGTACGACGATGACGATAAGGATCTCGCCACCATGGTCGACTC
ATCACGTCGTAAGTGGAATAAGACAGGTCACGCAGTCAGAGCTATAGGTCGGCTGAGCTCACTCGAGAAC
GTCTATATCAAGGCCGACAAGCAGAAGAACGGCATCAAGGCGAACTTCAAGATCCGCCACAACATCGAGG
ACGGCGGCGTGCAGCTCGCCTACCACTACCAGCAGAACACCCCCATCGGCGACGGCCCCGTGCTGCTGCC
CGACAACCACTACCTGAGCGTGCAGTCCAAACTTTCGAAAGACCCCAACGAGAAGCGCGATCACATGGTC
CTGCTGGAGTTCGTGACCGCCGCCGGGATCACTCTCGGCATGGACGAGCTGTACAAGGGCGGTACCGGAG
GGAGCATGGTGAGCAAGGGCGAGGAGCTGTTCACCGGGGTGGTGCCCATCCTGGTCGAGCTGGACGGCGA
CGTAAACGGCCACAAGTTCAGCGTGTCCGGCGAGGGTGAGGGCGATGCCACCTACGGCAAGCTGACCCTG
AAGTTCATCTGCACCACCGGCAAGCTGCCCGTGCCCTGGCCCACCCTCGTGACCACCCTGACCTACGGCG
TGCAGTGCTTCAGCCGCTACCCCGACCACATGAAGCAGCACGACTTCTTCAAGTCCGCCATGCCCGAAGG
CTACATCCAGGAGCGCACCATCTTCTTCAAGGACGACGGCAACTACAAGACCCGCGCCGAGGTGAAGTTC
GAGGGCGACACCCTGGTGAACCGCATCGAGCTGAAGGGCATCGACTTCAAGGAGGACGGCAACATCCTGG
GGCACAAGCTGGAGTACAACCTGCCGGACCAACTGACTGAAGAGCAGATCGCAGAATTTAAAGAGGCTTT
CTCCCTATTTGACAAGGACGGGGATGGGACAATAACAACCAAGGAGCTGGGGACGGTGATGCGGTCTCTG
GGGCAGAACCCCACAGAAGCAGAGCTGCAGGACATGATCAATGAAGTAGATGCCGACGGTGACGGCACAA
TCGACTTCCCTGAGTTCCTGACAATGATGGCAAGAAAAATGAAATACACAGACAGTGAAGAAGAAATTAG
AGAAGCGTTCCGTGTGTTTGATAAGGATGGCAATGGCTACATCAGTGCAGCAGAGCTTCGCCACGTGATG
ACAAACCTTGGAGAGAAGTTAACAGATGAAGAGGTTGATGAAATGATCAGGGAAGCAGACATCGATGGGG
ATGGTCAGGTAAACTACGAAGAGTTTGTACAAATGATGACAGCGAAGTGACGCTGTCATCAGATCGCCAT
CTCGCGCCCGTGCCTCTGACTTCTAAGTCCAATTACTCTTCAACATCCCTACATGCTCTTTCTCCCTGTG
CTCCCACCCCCTATTTTTGTTATTATCAAAAAACTTCTCTTAATTTCTTTGTTTTTTAGCTTCTTTTAAG
TCACCTCTAACAATGAAATTGTGTAGATTCAAAAATAGAATTAATTCGTAATAAAAAGTCGAAAAAAATT
GTGCTCCCTCCCCCCATTAATAATAATTCTATCCCAAAATCTACACAATGTTCTGTGTACACTTCTTATG
TTTTTTACTTCTGATAAATTTTTTTGAAACATCATAGAAAAAACCGCACACAAAATACCTTATCATATGT
TACGTTTCAGTTTATGACCGCAATTTTTATTTCTTCGCACGTCTGGGCCTCTCATGACGTCAAATCATGC
TCATCGTGAAAAAGTTTTGGAGTATTTTTGGAATTTTTCAATCAAGTGAAAGTTTATGAAATTAATTTTC
CTGCTTTTGCTTTTTGGGGTTTCCCCTATTGTTTGTCAAGATTTCGAGGACGGCGTTTTTCTTGCTAAAA
TCACAAGTATTGATGAGCACGATGCAAGAAAGATCGGAAGAAGGTTTGGGTTTGAGGCTCAGTGGAAGGT
GAGTAGAAGTTGATAATTTGAAAGTGGAGTAGTGTCTATGGGGTTTTTGCCGAGCTCCAGCTTTTGTTCC
CTTTAGTGAGGGTTAATTGCGGATCTGCCCACTAGTGAGTCGTATTATAAGTGCAAGTAAGATCAGTGTT
TGTATTT
Features (pLannotate 1.2.2; 17 found; start..end, strand, type, name):
   1545..1567    -  protein_bind   lac operator (fragment): The lac repressor binds to the lac operator to inhibit transcription in E. coli. This inhibition can be relieved by adding lactose or isopropyl-β-D-thiogalactopyranoside (IPTG). lac repressor encoded by lacI
   1571..1601    -  promoter       lac promoter: promoter for the E. coli lac operon
   1616..1637    -  protein_bind   CAP binding site: CAP binding activates transcription in the presence of cAMP. E. coli catabolite activator protein
   1698..2286    -  rep_origin     ori: high-copy-number ColE1/pMB1/pBR322/pUC origin of replication
   2397..2906    +  rep_origin     M13 ori (sequence partly withheld): M13 bacteriophage origin of replication; arrow indicates direction of (+) strand synthesis
   2948..3808    -  CDS            AmpR: β-lactamase; bla; confers resistance to ampicillin, carbenicillin, and related antibiotics
   3809..3913    -  promoter       AmpR promoter: bla
   3997..4150    -  CDS            lacZα (fragment): LacZα fragment of β-galactosidase; lacZ fragment
   6654..6671    -  misc_feature   P element 5' end (fragment): No description available
   6782..7624    +  CDS            unc-119: UN119_CAEEL - Experimental evidence at protein level: Swiss-Prot protein existence level 1. Myristoyl-binding protein that acts as a cargo adapter: specifically binds the myristoyl moiety of a subset of N-terminally myristoylated proteins and is required for their localization. Plays a key role in ciliary membrane localization of proteins. Required for the establishment or function of the nervous system. From Caenorhabditis elegans.
   7987..8005    +  promoter       T7 promoter: promoter for bacteriophage T7 RNA polymerase
   8693..8727    -  misc_feature   MCS (fragment): pUC18/19 multiple cloning site
   8832..8856    +  protein_bind   attB1: mutant version of attB; recombination site for the Gateway® BP reaction BP Clonase™
   8871..8945    +  CDS            COX8 presequence: mitochondrial presequence of human cytochrome c oxidase subunit VIII (Rizutto et al., 1989)
   8956..10307   +  CDS            GCaMP6f (fragment): improved fluorescent protein-based calcium sensor (Chen et al., 2013)
  10803..10955   +  CDS            aex-5 (fragment): AEX5_CAEEL - Also known as kpc-3 From Caenorhabditis elegans.
  11027..11045   -  promoter       T3 promoter: promoter for bacteriophage T3 RNA polymerase
