[The description below was written by a language model from this plasmid's Addgene catalogue record and pLannotate feature annotations shown in this document.]
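Description:
pCZ829 is a C. elegans (worm) expression plasmid of about 11.1 kb, built by Gibson cloning into the pCFJ210 backbone. It carries a mitochondrially targeted, genetically encoded fluorescent calcium sensor for expression in the epidermis. In E. coli it is propagated through a high-copy ColE1/pUC-type origin and selected with ampicillin via the β-lactamase gene. An M13 phage origin and remnants of a lac promoter/lacZα cloning region are also present. The backbone contains an unc-119 coding sequence, the standard worm transformation marker that rescues the movement defect of unc-119 mutants and so identifies transgenic animals. The record does not state how the transgene was introduced or whether it was integrated.

The payload is mito-GCaMP5, recorded as driven by the col-19 promoter (Pcol-19), a collagen gene promoter used here for epidermal expression; the automated annotation did not label the promoter itself. The annotated reading frame begins with the presequence of human cytochrome c oxidase subunit VIII, which directs the fusion into mitochondria. It is followed by a GCaMP calcium indicator, whose fluorescence rises when calcium binds. The annotation software matched this region as a fragment of GCaMP6f, but the catalogue entry identifies it as GCaMP5, a closely related variant, so the label probably reflects sequence similarity. An attB1 Gateway site lies just upstream, T7 and T3 promoters flank the cassette region, and short matches to aex-5 and a P element end are probably incidental or backbone sequences. The associated publication concerns epidermal wounding and wound repair in C. elegans, a context in which the construct would report mitochondrial calcium dynamics in the epidermis.
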