Addgene plasmid #110137: pCZ829
Purpose: Epidermal Mitochondrial-tagged Florescent Calcium Sensor
Depositing lab: Andrew Chisholm. Depositing organization: University of California, San Diego (UCSD). Publication: C. elegans epidermal wounding induces a mitochondrial ROS burst that promotes wound repair. Xu S, Chisholm AD. Dev Cell. 2014 Oct 13;31(1):48-60. doi: 10.1016/j.devcel.2014.08.002. PubMed 25313960.
Backbone
  Vector backbone: pCFJ210
  Backbone size w/o insert (bp): 9200
  Total vector size (bp): 11103
  Vector type: Worm Expression
Growth in bacteria
  Bacterial resistance: Ampicillin, 100 μg/mL
  Growth temperature: 37°C
  Growth strain: DH5alpha
  Copy number: Unknown
Gene/Insert
  Gene/Insert name: mito-GCaMP5
  Species: Synthetic
  Promoter: Pcol-19
  Tag / fusion protein: mito::GCaMP5
  Cloning method: Gibson Cloning
  Sequencing primers: 5′ GGTACCAGAGCTCACCTAGG; 3′ GACTCACTAGTGGGCAGATC
Terms and licenses: Academic/Nonprofit Terms; Industry Terms: Not Available to Industry
How to cite: pCZ829 was a gift from Andrew Chisholm (Addgene plasmid # 110137 ; http://n2t.net/addgene:110137 ; RRID:Addgene_110137)
